Addgene plasmid #71501: pSTARR-seq_fly-eEF1delta
Purpose: (Empty Backbone) flySTARR-seq screening vector with eEF1delta core promoter
Depositing lab: Alexander Stark. Depositing organization: Research Institute of Molecular Pathology (IMP). Publication: Enhancer-core-promoter specificity separates developmental and housekeeping gene regulation. Zabidi MA, Arnold CD, Schernhuber K, Pagani M, Rath M, Frank O, Stark A. Nature. 2015 Feb 26;518(7540):556-9. doi: 10.1038/nature13994. Epub 2014 Dec 15. PubMed 25517091.
Backbone
  Vector backbone: pGL3-Promoter
  Backbone manufacturer: Promega
  Vector type: Insect Expression ; flySTARR-seq screening vector
  Tag / fusion protein: sgGFP (SuperGlo, Qbiogene, Inc) (N terminal on backbone)
Growth in bacteria
  Bacterial resistance: Chloramphenicol and Ampicillin, 25 & 100 μg/mL
  Growth temperature: 37°C
  Growth strain: ccdB Survival
  Copy number: High Copy
Gene/Insert
  Gene/Insert name: None
  Tag / fusion protein: sgGFP (SuperGlo, Qbiogene, Inc) (N terminal on backbone)
Terms and licenses: Academic/Nonprofit Terms; Industry Terms: Not Available to Industry
Depositor comments: This plasmid was made by replacing the sequence of pGL3-Promoter between BglII and FseI with a fragment containing the core promoter listed above, an mhc16 intron, an ORF (sgGFP, Qbiogene, Inc), a ccdB suicide gene flanked by homology arms (used for cloning the enhancer candidates during library generation), followed by the pGL3's SV40 late polyA-signal.
How to cite: pSTARR-seq_fly-eEF1delta was a gift from Alexander Stark (Addgene plasmid # 71501 ; http://n2t.net/addgene:71501 ; RRID:Addgene_71501)
