[The description below was written by a language model from this plasmid's Addgene catalogue record and pLannotate feature annotations shown in this document.]
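Description:
pSTARR-seq_fly-eEF1delta is an empty screening backbone for STARR-seq (self-transcribing active regulatory region sequencing) in Drosophila cells, built on the pGL3-Promoter plasmid. According to the depositor, the region of pGL3-Promoter between BglII and FseI was replaced with a cassette comprising the eEF1delta core promoter, a modified Drosophila myosin heavy chain intron 16, an sgGFP open reading frame, a ccdB suicide cassette flanked by homology arms, and the SV40 late polyadenylation signal retained from pGL3. The feature table agrees with this layout, although the core promoter itself is not annotated; it presumably lies in the unannotated stretch just upstream of the intron. The synthetic poly(A) signal and transcriptional pause site inherited from pGL3 sit ahead of the cassette, where they limit read-through transcription from the backbone into the reporter unit.

The ccdB region also carries a chloramphenicol acetyltransferase gene with its bacterial promoters and a ccdA fragment. It serves as a counter-selectable placeholder: candidate enhancer fragments are recombined in through the homology arms during library construction, displacing the toxin gene so that only recombinant plasmids survive in standard E. coli. Because the insertion site lies downstream of the GFP ORF and upstream of the poly(A) signal, each cloned fragment is transcribed as part of the reporter mRNA, so its abundance among the transcripts reports its enhancer strength towards this core promoter. The associated publication title indicates that such vectors were used to compare enhancer specificity for housekeeping versus developmental core promoters.

The plasmid replicates at high copy from a ColE1/pUC-type origin, also carries an f1 origin, and is selected with ampicillin plus chloramphenicol in a ccdB-tolerant strain.
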