Features (pLannotate 1.2.2; 17 found; start..end, strand, type, name):
      1..49      +  polyA_signal   poly(A) signal: synthetic polyadenylation signal
     63..154     +  misc_feature   pause site: RNA polymerase II transcriptional pause signal from the human α2 globin gene
    355..421     +  intron         Mhc intron: modified Drosophila myosin heavy chain intron 16 (Pfeiffer et al., 2010)
    433..1149    +  CDS            sg25: sg25 is a basic (constitutively fluorescent) green fluorescent protein published in 1997, derived from Aequorea victoria.
   1201..1231    +  promoter       lac UV5 promoter: E. coli lac promoter with an "up" mutation
   1255..1284    +  promoter       cat promoter (fragment): promoter of the E. coli cat gene encoding chloramphenicol acetyltransferase
   1285..1944    +  CDS            CmR: chloramphenicol acetyltransferase; cat; confers resistance to chloramphenicol
   2123..2281    +  CDS            ccdA (fragment): CCDA_ECO57 - Also known as H, letA. Experimental evidence at protein level: Swiss-Prot protein existence level 1. Antitoxin component of a type II toxin-antitoxin (TA) system which inhibits the post-segregational killing (PSK) of plasmid-free cells, also referred to as a plasmid addiction system. Binds to and blocks the activity of CcdB; will also remove bound CcdB protein from the CcdB-GyrA complex by forming a CcdA-CcdB complex, a process termed rejuvenation. Functions as a transcriptional corepressor for the ccdAB operon, repression also requires CcdB (By similarity). From Escherichia coli
   2286..2588    +  CDS            ccdB: CCDB_ECOLI - Also known as G, letB, letD. Experimental evidence at protein level: Swiss-Prot protein existence level 1. Toxic component of a type II toxin-antitoxin (TA) system, functioning in plasmid maintainence. Responsible for the post- segregational killing (PSK) of plasmid-free cells, also referred to as a plasmid addiction system. Half-life of over 2 hours. Cell killing by CcdB is accompanied by filamentation, defects in chromosome and plasmid segregation, defects in cell division, formation of anucleate cells, decreased DNA synthesis and plasmid loss. Interferes with the activity of DN
   2669..2790    -  polyA_signal   SV40 poly(A) signal: SV40 polyadenylation signal
   2813..2881    -  CDS            large T antigen (fragment): large T antigen from SV40 (simian virus 40)
   2897..3026    +  CDS            TcR (fragment): tetracycline efflux protein; tet; confers resistance to tetracycline
   3206..3794    -  rep_origin     ori: high-copy-number ColE1/pMB1/pBR322/pUC origin of replication
   3965..4825    -  CDS            AmpR: β-lactamase; bla; confers resistance to ampicillin, carbenicillin, and related antibiotics
   4826..4930    -  promoter       AmpR promoter: bla
   4957..5385    +  rep_origin     f1 ori (sequence partly withheld): f1 bacteriophage origin of replication; arrow indicates direction of (+) strand synthesis
   5417..5484    -  CDS            lacZα (fragment): LacZα fragment of β-galactosidase; lacZ fragment
>Addgene plasmid #71501 | pSTARR-seq_fly-eEF1delta | depositor full sequence | sequence record 129003 | Full Sequence
AATAAAATATCTTTATTTTCATTACATCTGTGTGTTGGTTTTTTGTGTGAATCGATAGTACTAACATACG
CTCTCCATCAAAACAAAACGAAACAAAACAAACTAGCAAAATAGGCTGTCCCCAGTGCAAGTGCAGGTGC
CAGAACATTTCTCTATCGATAGGTACCGAGCTCTTACGCGTGCTAGCCCGGGCTCGAGATCTGCGATCCA
GTAGCAATAAAAAACGAATCCGATGGCGTAGATATCGATATACCTGCATTCCCTTTCAAACGTGTTATCG
TATTGTTCAGCCAATTGTGCAACGTGTTCCTGCAGGGGCATTCCGGTACTGTTGGTAAAGCCACCATGGA
AAAGGTAGGTTCAACCACTGATGCCTAGGCACACCGAAACGACTAACCCTAATTCTTATCCTTTACTTCA
GGCCACTTAAGCATGGCTAGCAAAGGAGAAGAACTCTTCACTGGAGTTGTCCCAATTCTTGTTGAATTAG
ATGGTGATGTTAACGGCCACAAGTTCTCTGTCAGTGGAGAGGGTGAAGGTGATGCAACATACGGAAAACT
TACCCTGAAGTTCATCTGCACTACTGGCAAACTGCCTGTTCCCTGGCCAACACTAGTCACTACTCTGTGC
TATGGTGTTCAATGCTTTTCAAGATACCCGGATCATATGAAACGGCATGACTTTTTCAAGAGTGCCATGC
CCGAAGGTTATGTACAGGAAAGGACCATCTTCTTCAAAGATGACGGCAACTACAAGACACGTGCTGAAGT
CAAGTTTGAAGGTGATACCCTTGTTAATAGAATCGAGTTAAAAGGTATTGACTTCAAGGAAGATGGCAAC
ATTCTGGGACACAAATTGGAATACAACTATAACTCACACAATGTATACATCATGGCAGACAAACAAAAGA
ATGGAATCAAAGCGAACTTCAAGACCCGCCACAACATTGAAGATGGAAGCGTTCAACTAGCAGACCATTA
TCAACAAAATACTCCAATTGGCGATGGCCCTGTCCTTTTACCAGACAACCATTACCTGTCCACACAATCT
GCCCTTTCGAAAGATCCCAACGAAAAGAGAGACCACATGGTCCTTCTTGAGTTTGTAACAGCTGCTGGGA
TTACACATGGCATGGATGAACTGTACAACTGATCTAGAGCATGCACCGGTGATATCGCGGCCGCATTAGG
CACCCCAGGCTTTACACTTTATGCTTCCGGCTCGTATAATGTGTGGATTTTGAGTTAGGATCCGTCGAGA
TTTTCAGGAGCTAAGGAAGCTAAAATGGAGAAAAAAATCACTGGATATACCACCGTTGATATATCCCAAT
GGCATCGTAAAGAACATTTTGAGGCATTTCAGTCAGTTGCTCAATGTACCTATAACCAGACCGTTCAGCT
GGATATTACGGCCTTTTTAAAGACCGTAAAGAAAAATAAGCACAAGTTTTATCCGGCCTTTATTCACATT
CTTGCCCGCCTGATGAATGCTCATCCGGAATTCCGTATGGCAATGAAAGACGGTGAGCTGGTGATATGGG
ATAGTGTTCACCCTTGTTACACCGTTTTCCATGAGCAAACTGAAACGTTTTCATCGCTCTGGAGTGAATA
CCACGACGATTTCCGGCAGTTTCTACACATATATTCGCAAGATGTGGCGTGTTACGGTGAAAACCTGGCC
TATTTCCCTAAAGGGTTTATTGAGAATATGTTTTTCGTCTCAGCCAATCCCTGGGTGAGTTTCACCAGTT
TTGATTTAAACGTGGCCAATATGGACAACTTCTTCGCCCCCGTTTTCACCATGGGCAAATATTATACGCA
AGGCGACAAGGTGCTGATGCCGCTGGCGATTCAGGTTCATCATGCCGTTTGTGATGGCTTCCATGTCGGC
AGAATGCTTAATGAATTACAACAGTACTGCGATGAGTGGCAGGGCGGGGCGTAAACGCGTGGATCCGGCT
TACTAAAAGCCAGATAACAGTATGCGTATTTGCGCGCTGATTTTTGCGGTATAAGAATATATACTGATAT
GTATACCCGAAGTATGTCAAAAAGAGGTATGCTATGAAGCAGCGTATTACAGTGACAGTTGACAGCGACA
GCTATCAGTTGCTCAAGGCATATATGATGTCAATATCTCCGGTCTGGTAAGCACAACCATGCAGAATGAA
GCCCGTCGTCTGCGTGCCGAACGCTGGAAAGCGGAAAATCAGGAAGGGATGGCTGAGGTCGCCCGGTTTA
TTGAAATGAACGGCTCTTTTGCTGACGAGAACAGGGGCTGGTGAAATGCAGTTTAAGGTTTACACCTATA
AAAGAGAGAGCCGTTATCGTCTGTTTGTGGATGTACAGAGTGATATTATTGACACGCCCGGGCGACGGAT
GGTGATCCCCCTGGCCAGTGCACGTCTGCTGTCAGATAAAGTCTCCCGTGAACTTTACCCGGTGGTGCAT
ATCGGGGATGAAAGCTGGCGCATGATGACCACCGATATGGCCAGTGTGCCGGTCTCCGTTATCGGGGAAG
AAGTGGCTGATCTCAGCCACCGCGAAAATGACATCAAAAACGCCATTAACCTGATGTTCTGGGGAATATA
AATGTCAGGCTCCCTTATACACAGCCAGTCTGCAGGATATCGTCGACGAATTCGGCCGGCCGCTTCGAGC
AGACATGATAAGATACATTGATGAGTTTGGACAAACCACAACTAGAATGCAGTGAAAAAAATGCTTTATT
TGTGAAATTTGTGATGCTATTGCTTTATTTGTAACCATTATAAGCTGCAATAAACAAGTTAACAACAACA
ATTGCATTCATTTTATGTTTCAGGTTCAGGGGGAGGTGTGGGAGGTTTTTTAAAGCAAGTAAAACCTCTA
CAAATGTGGTAAAATCGATAAGGATCCGACCGATGCCCTTGAGAGCCTTCAACCCAGTCAGCTCCTTCCG
GTGGGCGCGGGGCATGACTATCGTCGCCGCACTTATGACTGTCTTCTTTATCATGCAACTCGTAGGACAG
GTGCCGGCAGCGCTCTTCCGCTTCCTCGCTCACTGACTCGCTGCGCTCGGTCGTTCGGCTGCGGCGAGCG
GTATCAGCTCACTCAAAGGCGGTAATACGGTTATCCACAGAATCAGGGGATAACGCAGGAAAGAACATGT
GAGCAAAAGGCCAGCAAAAGGCCAGGAACCGTAAAAAGGCCGCGTTGCTGGCGTTTTTCCATAGGCTCCG
CCCCCCTGACGAGCATCACAAAAATCGACGCTCAAGTCAGAGGTGGCGAAACCCGACAGGACTATAAAGA
TACCAGGCGTTTCCCCCTGGAAGCTCCCTCGTGCGCTCTCCTGTTCCGACCCTGCCGCTTACCGGATACC
TGTCCGCCTTTCTCCCTTCGGGAAGCGTGGCGCTTTCTCATAGCTCACGCTGTAGGTATCTCAGTTCGGT
GTAGGTCGTTCGCTCCAAGCTGGGCTGTGTGCACGAACCCCCCGTTCAGCCCGACCGCTGCGCCTTATCC
GGTAACTATCGTCTTGAGTCCAACCCGGTAAGACACGACTTATCGCCACTGGCAGCAGCCACTGGTAACA
GGATTAGCAGAGCGAGGTATGTAGGCGGTGCTACAGAGTTCTTGAAGTGGTGGCCTAACTACGGCTACAC
TAGAAGAACAGTATTTGGTATCTGCGCTCTGCTGAAGCCAGTTACCTTCGGAAAAAGAGTTGGTAGCTCT
TGATCCGGCAAACAAACCACCGCTGGTAGCGGTGGTTTTTTTGTTTGCAAGCAGCAGATTACGCGCAGAA
AAAAAGGATCTCAAGAAGATCCTTTGATCTTTTCTACGGGGTCTGACGCTCAGTGGAACGAAAACTCACG
TTAAGGGATTTTGGTCATGAGATTATCAAAAAGGATCTTCACCTAGATCCTTTTAAATTAAAAATGAAGT
TTTAAATCAATCTAAAGTATATATGAGTAAACTTGGTCTGACAGTTACCAATGCTTAATCAGTGAGGCAC
CTATCTCAGCGATCTGTCTATTTCGTTCATCCATAGTTGCCTGACTCCCCGTCGTGTAGATAACTACGAT
ACGGGAGGGCTTACCATCTGGCCCCAGTGCTGCAATGATACCGCGAGACCCACGCTCACCGGCTCCAGAT
TTATCAGCAATAAACCAGCCAGCCGGAAGGGCCGAGCGCAGAAGTGGTCCTGCAACTTTATCCGCCTCCA
TCCAGTCTATTAATTGTTGCCGGGAAGCTAGAGTAAGTAGTTCGCCAGTTAATAGTTTGCGCAACGTTGT
TGCCATTGCTACAGGCATCGTGGTGTCACGCTCGTCGTTTGGTATGGCTTCATTCAGCTCCGGTTCCCAA
CGATCAAGGCGAGTTACATGATCCCCCATGTTGTGCAAAAAAGCGGTTAGCTCCTTCGGTCCTCCGATCG
TTGTCAGAAGTAAGTTGGCCGCAGTGTTATCACTCATGGTTATGGCAGCACTGCATAATTCTCTTACTGT
CATGCCATCCGTAAGATGCTTTTCTGTGACTGGTGAGTACTCAACCAAGTCATTCTGAGAATAGTGTATG
CGGCGACCGAGTTGCTCTTGCCCGGCGTCAATACGGGATAATACCGCGCCACATAGCAGAACTTTAAAAG
TGCTCATCATTGGAAAACGTTCTTCGGGGCGAAAACTCTCAAGGATCTTACCGCTGTTGAGATCCAGTTC
GATGTAACCCACTCGTGCACCCAACTGATCTTCAGCATCTTTTACTTTCACCAGCGTTTCTGGGTGAGCA
AAAACAGGAAGGCAAAATGCCGCAAAAAAGGGAATAAGGGCGACACGGAAATGTTGAATACTCATACTCT
TCCTTTTTCAATATTATTGAAGCATTTATCAGGGTTATTGTCTCATGAGCGGATACATATTTGAATGTAT
TTAGAAAAATAAACAAATAGGGGTTCCGCGCACATTTCCCCGAAAAGTGCCACCTG
[124 nt withheld, positions 4957-5080]
C
[91 nt withheld, positions 5082-5172]
A
[49 nt withheld, positions 5174-5222]
CCTTTGACGTTGGAGTCCACGTTCTTT
[37 nt withheld, positions 5250-5286]
ACCCTATCTCGGTCTATTCTTTTGATTTATAAGGGATTTTGCCGATTTCGGCCTATTGGTTAAAAAATGA
GCTGATTTAACAAAAATTTAACGCGAATTTTAACAAAATATTAACGCTTACAATTTGCCATTCGCCATTC
AGGCTGCGCAACTGTTGGGAAGGGCGATCGGTGCGGGCCTCTTCGCTATTACGCCAGCCCAAGCTACCAT
GATAAGTAAGTAATATTAAGGTACGGGAGGTACTTGGAGCGGCCGC
