>Addgene plasmid #71501 | pSTARR-seq_fly-eEF1delta | addgene partial sequence | sequence record 132384 | RVprimer3 5'-CTAGCAAAATAGGCTGTCCC-3'
TTTCTCTATCGATAGGTACCGAGCTCTTACGCGTGCTAGCCCGGGCTCGAGATCTGCGATCCAGTAGCAA
TAAAAAACGAATCCGATGGCGTAGATATCGATATACCTGCATTCCCTTTCAAACGTGTTATCGTATTGTT
CAGCCAATTGTGCAACGTGTTCCTGCAGGGGCATTCCGGTACTGTTGGTAAAGCCACCATGGAAAAGGTA
GGTTCAACCACTGATGCCTAGGCACACCGAAACGACTAACCCTAATTCTTATCCTTTACTTCAGGCCACT
TAAGCATGGCTAGCAAAGGAGAAGAACTCTTCACTGGAGTTGTCCCAATTCTTGTTGAATTAGATGGTGA
TGTTAACGGCCACAAGTTCTCTGTCAGTGGAGAGGGTGAAGGTGATGCAACATACGGAAAACTTACCCTG
AAGTTCATCTGCACTACTGGCAAACTGCCTGTTCCCTGGCCAACACTAGTCACTACTCTGTGCTATGGTG
TTCAATGCTTTTCAAGATACCCGGATCATATGAAACGGCATGACTTTTTCAAGAGTGCCATGCCCGAAGG
TTATGTACAGGAAAGGACCATCTTCTTCAAAGATGACGGCAACTACAAGACACGTGCTGAAGTCAAGTTT
GAAGGTGATACCCTTGTTAATAGAATCGAGTTAAAAGGTATTGACTTCAAGGAAGATGGCAACATTCTGG
GACACAAATTGGAATACAACTATAACTCACACAATGTATACATCATGGCAGACAAACAAAAGAATGGAAT
CAAAGCGAACTTCAAGACCCGCCACAACATTGAAGATGGAAGCGTTCAACTAGCAGACCATTATCAACAA
