>Addgene plasmid #71501 | pSTARR-seq_fly-eEF1delta | addgene partial sequence | sequence record 132385 | pAE03_1 5'-GTTACAAACTCAAGAAGGACC-3'
GGGCAGATTGTGTGGACAGGTAATGGTTGTCTGGTAAAAGGACAGGGCCATCGCCAATTGGAGTATTTTG
TTGATAATGGTCTGCTAGTTGAACGCTTCCATCTTCAATGTTGTGGCGGGTCTTGAAGTTCGCTTTGATT
CCATTCTTTTGTTTGTCTGCCATGATGTATACATTGTGTGAGTTATAGTTGTATTCCAATTTGTGTCCCA
GAATGTTGCCATCTTCCTTGAAGTCAATACCTTTTAACTCGATTCTATTAACAAGGGTATCACCTTCAAA
CTTGACTTCAGCACGTGTCTTGTAGTTGCCGTCATCTTTGAAGAAGATGGTCCTTTCCTGTACATAACCT
TCGGGCATGGCACTCTTGAAAAAGTCATGCCGTTTCATATGATCCGGGTATCTTGAAAAGCATTGAACAC
CATAGCACAGAGTAGTGACTAGTGTTGGCCAGGGAACAGGCAGTTTGCCAGTAGTGCAGATGAACTTCAG
GGTAAGTTTTCCGTATGTTGCATCACCTTCACCCTCTCCACTGACAGAGAACTTGTGGCCGTTAACATCA
CCATCTAATTCAACAAGAATTGGGACAACTCCAGTGAAGAGTTCTTCTCCTTTGCTAGCCATGCTTAAGT
GGCCTGAAGTAAAGGATAAGAATTAGGGTTAGTCGTTTCGGTGTGCCTAGGCATCAGTGGTTGAACCTAC
CTTTTCCATGGTGGCTTTACCAACAGTACCGGAATGCCCCTGCAGGAACACGTTGCACAATTGGCTGAAC
AATACGATAACACGTTT
